Addgene plasmid #11470: pcDNA3-HA-AO7/2537
Depositing lab: Allan Weissman. Depositing organization: National Cancer Institute (NCI). Publication: RING fingers mediate ubiquitin-conjugating enzyme (E2)-dependent ubiquitination. Lorick KL, Jensen JP, Fang S, Ong AM, Hatakeyama S, Weissman AM. Proc Natl Acad Sci U S A. 1999 Sep 28. 96(20):11364-9. 10.1073/pnas.96.20.11364 PubMed 10500182.
Backbone
  Vector backbone: pcDNA3
  Backbone manufacturer: Invitrogen
  Backbone size w/o insert (bp): 5400
  Vector type: Mammalian Expression
Growth in bacteria
  Bacterial resistance: Ampicillin, 100 μg/mL
  Growth temperature: 37°C
  Growth strain: DH5alpha
  Copy number: Unknown
Gene/Insert
  Gene/Insert name: AO7 (alt name: RNF25)
  Species: M. musculus (mouse)
  Insert size (bp): 1500
  Mutation: n/a
  GenBank ID: AF171060
  Entrez Gene: Rnf25 (a.k.a. 0610009H16Rik, AO7)
  Tag / fusion protein: HA (N terminal on insert)
  Cloning method: Restriction Enzyme; 5′ cloning site EcoR I (not destroyed); 3′ cloning site Not I (not destroyed)
  Sequencing primers: 5′ T7; 3′ BGH reverse primer
Terms and licenses: Academic/Nonprofit Terms; Industry Terms: Not Available to Industry
How to cite: pcDNA3-HA-AO7/2537 was a gift from Allan Weissman (Addgene plasmid # 11470 ; http://n2t.net/addgene:11470 ; RRID:Addgene_11470)
