[The description below was written by a language model from this plasmid's Addgene catalogue record.]
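Description:
pcDNA3-HA-AO7/2537 is a mammalian expression plasmid built on the Invitrogen pcDNA3 backbone (about 5.4 kb without insert) and carrying the mouse AO7 coding sequence, also known as RNF25 (Rnf25). The insert, roughly 1.5 kb and recorded as unmutated, was placed between the EcoRI and NotI sites of the polylinker, both of which remain intact. An HA epitope tag is fused to the N terminus of the protein, allowing detection or immunoprecipitation with anti-HA antibodies. The plasmid is propagated in E. coli under ampicillin selection; its copy number is listed as unknown.

The record does not list the regulatory elements individually, and no feature table is provided. pcDNA3 as a standard vector drives its insert from the CMV immediate-early promoter and terminates transcription with the bovine growth hormone polyadenylation signal. It also includes a T7 promoter upstream of the cloning site, which can support in vitro transcription. This is consistent with the T7 and BGH reverse sequencing primers given for the insert. The standard backbone also carries a neomycin resistance cassette for G418 selection of stable mammalian lines, although the record does not mention it.

AO7/RNF25 is a RING finger protein, and the associated publication concerns RING finger–mediated, E2-dependent ubiquitination. The construct is therefore suited to expressing HA-tagged AO7 in transfected mammalian cells, or producing it by in vitro translation. Such material can be used to study its ubiquitin ligase activity and its interactions with ubiquitin-conjugating enzymes.
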