>Addgene plasmid #11470 | pcDNA3-HA-AO7/2537 | addgene partial sequence | sequence record 18290 | CMV-F 5'-CGCAAATGGGCGGTAGGCGTG-3'
GCAGAGCTCTCTGGCTACTAGAGAACCACTGCTTACTGGCTTATCGAAATTAATACGACTCACTATAGGG
AGACCCAAGCTTGGTACCGAGCTCGGATCCACTAGTAACGGCCGCCAGTGTGCTGGAATTCACCATGGCC
TACCCATACGACGTCCCAGACTACGCTGCCGGAGAAGACATTGCGGCGTCTGCGTCGACAGCTGCTGGGG
AAGAGGACTGGGTCCTTCCCTCTGAAGTTGAAGTATTAGAGTCTATCTATCTGGATGAGCTACAGGTGAT
GAAAGGGAATGGCAGATCACCATGGGAGATCTTTATCACTCTGCACCCTGCCACCGCAGAGGTCCAAGAT
TCGCAGTTTGTCTGCTTTACTCTGGTTCTTCGGATCCCAGTCCAGTATCCCCACGAGGTTCCACAGATCT
CCATCCGTAACCCTCGAGGACTTTCAGATGAGCAGATCCACAAGATCTCACAGGCCCTGGGCCATGTGGC
CAAGGAAGGACTAGGCACTGCCATGCTCTATGAACTCATTGAGAAAGGGAAGGAGATTCTCACGGATAAC
AACATTCCCCATGGCCAGTGTGTCATCTGCCTCTATGGTTTCCAGGAGAAGGAGGCCTTTACCAAAACAC
CCTGTTACCACTACTTCCACTGCCATTGCCTTGCCAGGTACATCCAGCACATGGAACAAGAGCTGACTAC
ACAGGAACAGGAACAGGAGCGACAGCACGTTGTCACCAAGCAGAAGGCAGTCGGTGTGCAGTGTCCTGTG
TGC
